Addgene plasmid #157190: pD649-HAsp-MILR1-COMP5AP-AviTag-9xHis
Purpose: Mammalian expression of cell-surface protein extracellular domain fused to COMP5AP-AviTag-9xHis. Protein is secreted from cells.
Depositing lab: Chris Garcia. Depositing organization: Stanford University. Publication: A Human IgSF Cell-Surface Interactome Reveals a Complex Network of Protein-Protein Interactions. Wojtowicz WM, Vielmetter J, Fernandes RA, Siepe DH, Eastman CL, Chisholm GB, Cox S, Klock H, Anderson PW, Rue SM, Miller JJ, Glaser SM, Bragstad ML, Vance J, Lam AW, Lesley SA, Zinn K, Garcia KC. Cell. 2020 Aug 20;182(4):1027-1043.e17. doi: 10.1016/j.cell.2020.07.025. PubMed 32822567.
Backbone
  Vector backbone: pD649
  Backbone size w/o insert (bp): 7153
  Vector type: Mammalian Expression
Growth in bacteria
  Bacterial resistance: Ampicillin, 100 μg/mL
  Growth temperature: 37°C
  Growth strain: DH5alpha
  Copy number: High Copy
Gene/Insert
  Gene/Insert name: MILR1
  Species: H. sapiens (human)
  Insert size (bp): 624
  Entrez Gene: MILR1 (a.k.a. Allergin-1, C17orf60, MCA-32, MCA32)
  Promoter: CMV/SP6
  Tag / fusion protein: COMP5AP-AviTag-9xHis (C terminal on backbone)
  Cloning method: Restriction Enzyme; 5′ cloning site GCGGCCGC (not destroyed); 3′ cloning site GGCGCGCC (not destroyed)
  Sequencing primers: 5′ ATTTAGGTGACACTATAG; 3′ CGTCGCACTCCATCACGGTG
Resource information
  A portion of this plasmid was derived from a plasmid made by: synthesis by ThermoFisher
Terms and licenses: Academic/Nonprofit Terms; Industry Terms: Not Available to Industry
Depositor comments: Some plasmids in this collection may have an IS4-like element ISVsa5 family transposase upstream of the CMV promoter.
How to cite: pD649-HAsp-MILR1-COMP5AP-AviTag-9xHis was a gift from Chris Garcia (Addgene plasmid # 157190 ; http://n2t.net/addgene:157190 ; RRID:Addgene_157190)
