[The description below was written by a language model from this plasmid's Addgene catalogue record and pLannotate feature annotations shown in this document.]
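Description:
pD649-HAsp-MILR1-COMP5AP-AviTag-9xHis is a mammalian expression plasmid built on the pD649 backbone for producing a secreted, multimerised form of the extracellular domain of human MILR1 (Allergin-1), an immunoglobulin-like receptor that inhibits mast cell degranulation. In E. coli it is maintained at high copy through a ColE1/pUC-type origin and selected with ampicillin via a complete β-lactamase gene. The annotation also picks up short kanamycin-resistance, lacZα and f1 ori remnants, which appear to be non-functional fragments. The depositor notes that some plasmids in this collection may carry an IS4-like transposase insertion upstream of the CMV promoter; no such feature is annotated in this feature table.

Expression is driven by the CMV enhancer/promoter with a fragment of CMV intron A, followed by an SP6 promoter that can serve for in vitro transcription or as a sequencing primer site. The open reading frame begins with a signal peptide: the plasmid name suggests an HA-derived leader, although the annotation software matched the region to an IgH signal sequence fragment. The MILR1 ectodomain follows, cloned between preserved NotI and AscI sites. It is fused at its C terminus to a segment of rat cartilage oligomeric matrix protein, a coiled-coil that pentamerises the fusion, then to human placental alkaline phosphatase as an enzymatic reporter, an AviTag for site-specific biotinylation, and a polyhistidine tag for purification, ending at a bGH polyadenylation signal. A separate SV40/EM7-driven puromycin resistance cassette with an SV40 poly(A) signal would allow selection in mammalian cells.

High-avidity, enzyme-tagged ectodomains of this kind suit the detection of weak extracellular receptor–ligand binding, consistent with the construct's origin in a human IgSF cell-surface interactome screen.
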