Features (pLannotate 1.2.2; 24 found; start..end, strand, type, name):
    119..143     -  CDS            KanR (fragment): aminoglycoside phosphotransferase; aph(3')-Ia; confers resistance to kanamycin
    254..842     +  rep_origin     ori: high-copy-number ColE1/pMB1/pBR322/pUC origin of replication
   1067..1084    +  terminator     rrnB T2 terminator (fragment): transcription terminator T2 from the E. coli rrnB gene
   1109..1128    -  CDS            lacZα (fragment): LacZα fragment of β-galactosidase; lacZ fragment
   1584..1600    +  protein_bind   lac operator: The lac repressor binds to the lac operator to inhibit transcription in E. coli. This inhibition can be relieved by adding lactose or isopropyl-β-D-thiogalactopyranoside (IPTG). lac repressor encoded by lacI
   1843..2146    +  enhancer       CMV enhancer: human cytomegalovirus immediate early enhancer
   2147..2350    +  promoter       CMV promoter: human cytomegalovirus (CMV) immediate early promoter
   2486..2529    +  intron         CMV intron (fragment): modified intron A from human cytomegalovirus
   2581..2599    +  promoter       SP6 promoter: promoter for bacteriophage SP6 RNA polymerase
   2603..2640    +  CDS            IgH signal sequence (fragment): signal sequence from the mouse immunoglobulin heavy chain variable region
   2719..3372    +  CDS            MILR1 (fragment): MILR1_HUMAN - Also known as C17orf60, MCA32. Experimental evidence at protein level: Swiss-Prot protein existence level 1. Immunoglobulin-like receptor which plays an inhibitory role in degranulation of mast cells. Negatively regulates IgE-mediated mast cell activation and suppresses the type I immediate hypersensitivity reaction (By similarity). From Homo sapiens (Human).
   3469..3648    +  CDS            Comp (fragment): COMP_RAT - Experimental evidence at protein level: Swiss-Prot protein existence level 1. May play a role in the structural integrity of cartilage via its interaction with other extracellular matrix proteins such as the collagens and fibronectin. Can mediate the interaction of chondrocytes with the cartilage extracellular matrix through interaction with cell surface integrin receptors. Could play a role in the pathogenesis of osteoarthritis. Potent suppressor of apoptosis in both primary chondrocytes and transformed cells. Suppresses apoptosis by blocking the activation of caspase-3 and by indu
   3636..5088    +  CDS            SEAP (fragment): secreted alkaline phosphatase from human placenta The natural enzyme has a C-terminal transmembrane sequence that is replaced by a GPI anchor.
   5113..5154    +  CDS            AviTag™ (fragment): peptide tag that allows for enzymatic biotinylation
   5158..5181    +  CDS            8xHis: 8xHis affinity tag
   5327..5438    +  polyA_signal   bGH poly(A) signal: bovine growth hormone polyadenylation signal
   5439..5547    +  rep_origin     f1 ori (fragment): f1 bacteriophage origin of replication; arrow indicates direction of (+) strand synthesis
   5561..5890    +  promoter       SV40 promoter: SV40 enhancer and early promoter
   5938..5985    +  promoter       EM7 promoter: synthetic bacterial promoter&nbsp
   6004..6603    +  CDS            PuroR (fragment): puromycin N-acetyltransferase; pac from Streptomyces; confers resistance to puromycin
   6613..6738    +  CDS            ble (fragment): BLE_KLEPN - Experimental evidence at protein level: Swiss-Prot protein existence level 1. Binding protein with a strong affinity to the bleomycin family of antibiotics. Binds to CL990; an antimitotic-antibiotic compound. From Klebsiella pneumoniae.
   6733..6854    +  polyA_signal   SV40 poly(A) signal: SV40 polyadenylation signal
   6907..7767    -  CDS            AmpR: β-lactamase; bla; confers resistance to ampicillin, carbenicillin, and related antibiotics
   7770..89      -  promoter       AmpR promoter (fragment) (across the origin): bla
>Addgene plasmid #157190 | pD649-HAsp-MILR1-COMP5AP-AviTag-9xHis | depositor full sequence | sequence record 303489 | Full Sequence
TTTCAATATTATTGAAGCATTTATCAGGGTTATTGTCTCATGAGCGGATACATATTTGAATGTATTTAGA
AAAATAAACAAATAGGGGTCAGTGTTACAACCAATTAACCAATTCTGAACATTATCGCGAGCCCATTTAT
ACCTGAATATGGCTCATAACACCCCTTGCTCATGACCAAAATCCCTTAACGTGAGTTACGCGCGCGTCGT
TCCACTGAGCGTCAGACCCCGTAGAAAAGATCAAAGGATCTTCTTGAGATCCTTTTTTTCTGCGCGTAAT
CTGCTGCTTGCAAACAAAAAAACCACCGCTACCAGCGGTGGTTTGTTTGCCGGATCAAGAGCTACCAACT
CTTTTTCCGAAGGTAACTGGCTTCAGCAGAGCGCAGATACCAAATACTGTTCTTCTAGTGTAGCCGTAGT
TAGCCCACCACTTCAAGAACTCTGTAGCACCGCCTACATACCTCGCTCTGCTAATCCTGTTACCAGTGGC
TGCTGCCAGTGGCGATAAGTCGTGTCTTACCGGGTTGGACTCAAGACGATAGTTACCGGATAAGGCGCAG
CGGTCGGGCTGAACGGGGGGTTCGTGCACACAGCCCAGCTTGGAGCGAACGACCTACACCGAACTGAGAT
ACCTACAGCGTGAGCTATGAGAAAGCGCCACGCTTCCCGAAGGGAGAAAGGCGGACAGGTATCCGGTAAG
CGGCAGGGTCGGAACAGGAGAGCGCACGAGGGAGCTTCCAGGGGGAAACGCCTGGTATCTTTATAGTCCT
GTCGGGTTTCGCCACCTCTGACTTGAGCGTCGATTTTTGTGATGCTCGTCAGGGGGGCGGAGCCTATGGA
AAAACGCCAGCAACGCGGCCTTTTTACGGTTCCTGGCCTTTTGCTGGCCTTTTGCTCACATGTTCTTTCC
TGCGTTATCCCCTGATTCTGTGGATAACCGTATTACCGCCTTTGAGTGAGCTGATACCGCTCGCCGCAGC
CGAACGACCGAGCGCAGCGAGTCAGTGAGCGAGGAAGCGGAAGGCGAGAGTAGGGAACTGCCAGGCATCA
AACTAAGCAGAAGGCCCCTGACGGATGGCCTTTTTGCGTTTCTACAAACTCTTTCTGTGTTGTAAAACGA
CGGCCAGTCTTAAGCTCGGGCCCCCTGGGCGGTTCTGATAACGAGTAATCGTTAATCCGCAAATAACGTA
AAAACCCGCTTCGGCGGGTTTTTTTATGGGGGGAGTTTAGGGAAAGAGCATTTGTCAGAATATTTAAGGG
CGCCTGTCACTTTGCTTGATATATGAGAATTATTTAACCTTATAAATGAGAAAAAAGCAACGCACTTTAA
ATAAGATACGTTGCTTTTTCGATTGATGAACACCTATAATTAAACTATTCATCTATTATTTATGATTTTT
TGTATATACAATATTTCTAGTTTGTTAAAGAGAATTAAGAAAATAAATCTCGAAAATAATAAAGGGAAAA
TCAGTTTTTGATATCAAAATTATACATGTCAACGATAATACAAAATATAATACAAACTATAAGATGTTAT
CAGTATTTATTATCATTTAGAATAAATTTTGTGTCGCCCTTAATTGTGAGCGGATAACAATTACGAGCTT
CATGCACAGTGGCGTTGACTCAATATTGGCCATTAGCCATATTATTCATTGGTTATATAGCATAAATCAA
TATTGGCTATTGGCCATTGCATACGTTGTATCTATATCATAATATGTACATTTATATTGGCTCATGTCCA
ATATGACCGCCATGTTGGCATTGATTATTGACTAGTTATTAATAGTAATCAATTACGGGGTCATTAGTTC
ATAGCCCATATATGGAGTTCCGCGTTACATAACTTACGGTAAATGGCCCGCCTGGCTGACCGCCCAACGA
CCCCCGCCCATTGACGTCAATAATGACGTATGTTCCCATAGTAACGCCAATAGGGACTTTCCATTGACGT
CAATGGGTGGAGTATTTACGGTAAACTGCCCACTTGGCAGTACATCAAGTGTATCATATGCCAAGTACGC
CCCCTATTGACGTCAATGACGGTAAATGGCCCGCCTGGCATTATGCCCAGTACATGACCTTATGGGACTT
TCCTACTTGGCAGTACATCTACGTATTAGTCATCGCTATTACCATGGTGATGCGGTTTTGGCAGTACATC
AATGGGCGTGGATAGCGGTTTGACTCACGGGGATTTCCAAGTCTCCACCCCATTGACGTCAATGGGAGTT
TGTTTTGGCACCAAAATCAACGGGACTTTCCAAAATGTCGTAACAACTCCGCCCCATTGACGCAAATGGG
CGGTAGGCGTGTACGGTGGGAGGTCTATATAAGCAGAGCTCGTTTAGTGAACCGTCAGATCGCCTGGAGA
CGCCATCCACGCTGTTTTGACCTCCATAGAAGACACCGGGACCGATCCAGCCTCCGCGGCCGGGAACGGT
GCATTGGAACGCGGATTCCCCGTGCCAAGAGTGACGTAAGTACCGCCTATAGAGTCTATAGGCCCACCCC
CTTGGCTTCGTTAGAACGCGGCTACAATTAATACATAACCTTATGTATCATACACATACGATTTAGGTGA
CACTATAGAATAACATCCACTTTGCCTTTCTCTCCACAGGTGTCCACTCCCAGGTCCAACTGCACCTCGG
TTCTATCGAAAACGCGCCTGCTAGCGCCACCATGAAGACCATCATTGCCCTGAGCTACATCTTCTGCCTG
GTGTTCGCTGCGGCCGCCAGAAAAGCCGTGCTGGATTGTGAAGCCATGAAGACCAACGAGTTCCCATCTC
CTTGCCTGGACAGCAAGACCAAGGTGGTCATGAAGGGCCAGAACGTGTCCATGTTCTGCAGCCACAAGAA
CAAGAGCCTGCAGATCACCTACAGCCTGTTCAGAAGAAAGACCCACCTGGGCACACAGGATGGAAAGGGC
GAGCCTGCCATCTTCAACCTGTCTATCACAGAGGCCCACGAGAGCGGCCCTTACAAGTGTAAAGCCCAAG
TGACCAGCTGCAGCAAGTACAGCAGAGACTTCAGCTTCACCATCGTGGACCCCGTGACAAGCCCCGTGCT
GAACATCATGGTCATCCAGACCGAGACAGACCGGCACATCACACTGCACTGTCTGAGCGTGAACGGCAGC
CTGCCTATCAACTACACCTTCTTCGAGAACCACGTGGCCATCTCTCCCGCCATCTCTAAGTACGATAGAG
AGCCCGCCGAGTTCAACCTGACCAAGAAGAACCCTGGCGAAGAGGAAGAGTACCGCTGCGAGGCCAAGAA
CAGACTGCCCAACTACGCCACCTACTCTCACCCTGTGACAATGCCTAGCACAGGCGGCGATAGCTGCCCC
TTCTGTCTGAAAGGCGCGCCGGAAGATCAAGTTGATCCAAGATTGATTGATGGCAAGGGCGGATCTCTGG
AGGTGCTGTTCCAGGGACCAGGCGGAAGCGGCAATCCCGGCGGCGATCTGGCCCCCCAGATGCTGCGCGA
GCTGCAGGAGACCAATGCCGCCCTGCAGGACGTGCGCGAGCTGCTGCGCCACCGCGTGAAGGAGATCACC
TTCCTGAAGAACACCGTGATGGAGTGCGACGCCTGCGGTATGCAGCCCTCTAGAGGCTCCGGCTCCATCA
TCCCAGTTGAGGAGGAGAACCCGGACTTCTGGAACCGCGAGGCAGCCGAGGCCCTGGGTGCCGCCAAGAA
GCTGCAGCCTGCACAGACAGCCGCCAAGAACCTCATCATCTTCCTGGGCGATGGGATGGGGGTGTCTACG
GTGACAGCTGCCAGGATCCTAAAAGGGCAGAAGAAGGACAAACTGGGGCCTGAGATACCCCTGGCCATGG
ACCGCTTCCCATATGTGGCTCTGTCCAAGACATACAATGTAGACAAACATGTGCCAGACAGTGGAGCCAC
AGCCACGGCCTACCTGTGCGGGGTCAAGGGCAACTTCCAGACCATTGGCTTGAGTGCAGCCGCCCGCTTT
AACCAGTGCAACACGACACGCGGCAACGAGGTCATCTCCGTGATGAATCGGGCCAAGAAAGCAGGGAAGT
CAGTGGGAGTGGTAACCACCACACGAGTGCAGCACGCCTCGCCAGCCGGCACCTACGCCCACACGGTGAA
CCGCAACTGGTACTCGGACGCCGACGTGCCTGCCTCGGCCCGCCAGGAGGGGTGCCAGGACATCGCTACG
CAGCTCATCTCCAACATGGACATTGACGTGATCCTAGGTGGAGGCCGAAAGTACATGTTTCGCATGGGAA
CCCCAGACCCTGAGTACCCAGATGACTACAGCCAAGGTGGGACCAGGCTGGACGGGAAGAATCTGGTGCA
GGAATGGCTGGCGAAGCGCCAGGGTGCCCGGTATGTGTGGAACCGCACTGAGCTCATGCAGGCTTCCCTG
GACCCGTCTGTGACCCATCTCATGGGTCTCTTTGAGCCTGGAGACATGAAATACGAGATCCACCGAGACT
CCACACTGGACCCCTCCCTGATGGAGATGACAGAGGCTGCCCTGCGCCTGCTGAGCAGGAACCCCCGCGG
CTTCTTCCTCTTCGTGGAGGGTGGTCGCATCGACCATGGTCATCATGAAAGCAGGGCTTACCGGGCACTG
ACTGAGACGATCATGTTCGACGACGCCATTGAGAGGGCGGGCCAGCTCACCAGCGAGGAGGACACGCTGA
GCCTCGTCACTGCCGACCACTCCCACGTCTTCTCCTTCGGAGGCTACCCCCTGCGAGGGAGCTCCATCTT
CGGGCTGGCCCCTGGCAAGGCCCGGGACAGGAAGGCCTACACGGTCCTCCTATACGGAAACGGTCCAGGC
TATGTGCTCAAGGACGGCGCCCGGCCGGATGTTACCGAGAGCGAGAGCGGGAGCCCCGAGTATCGGCAGC
AGTCAGCAGTGCCCCTGGACGAAGAGACCCACGCAGGCGAGGACGTGGCGGTGTTCGCGCGCGGCCCGCA
GGCGCACCTGGTTCACGGCGTGCAGGAGCAGACCTTCATAGCGCACGTCATGGCCTTCGCCGCCTGCCTG
GAGCCCTACACCGCCTGCGACCTGGCGCCCCCCGCCGGCACCACCGACGCCGCGCACCCGGGTGGCGGAG
GACTGAACGACATCTTCGAGGCTCAGAAAATCGAATGGCACGAACATCACCATCACCATCACCATCACCA
TTAAGGCCGGCCTGTAGTCACTGGCACAACGCGTTACCCGGTAAGCCAATCGGGTATACACGGTCGTCAT
ACTGCAGACAGGGTTCTTCTACTTTGCAAGATAGTCTTGAGTAGTAAAATAAATAGATAGAGAAAATCAG
CCTCGACTGTGCCTTCTAGTTGCCAGCCATCTGTTGTTTGCCCCTCCCCCGTGCCTTCCTTGACCCTGGA
AGGTGCCACTCCCACTGTCCTTTCCTAATAAAATGAGGAAATTGCATCACAACACTCAACCCTATCTCGG
TCTATTCTTTTGATTTATAAGGGATTTTGCCGATTTCGGCCTATTGGTTAAAAAATGAGCTGATTTAACA
AAAATTTAACGCGAATTAATTCTGTGGAATGTGTGTCAGTTAGGGTGTGGAAAGTCCCCAGGCTCCCCAG
CAGGCAGAAGTATGCAAAGCATGCATCTCAATTAGTCAGCAACCAGGTGTGGAAAGTCCCCAGGCTCCCC
AGCAGGCAGAAGTATGCAAAGCATGCATCTCAATTAGTCAGCAACCATAGTCCCGCCCCTAACTCCGCCC
ATCCCGCCCCTAACTCCGCCCAGTTCCGCCCATTCTCCGCCCCATGGCTGACTAATTTTTTTTATTTATG
CAGAGGCCGAGGCCGCCTCTGCCTCTGAGCTATTCCAGAAGTAGTGAGGAGGCTTTTTTGGAGGCCTAGG
CTTTTGCAAAAAGCTCCCGGGAGCTTGTATATCCATTTTCGGATCTGATCAGCACGTGTTGACAATTAAT
CATCGGCATAGTATATCGGCATAGTATAATACGACAAGGTGAGGAACTAAACCATGACCGAGTACAAGCC
CACGGTGCGCCTCGCCACCCGCGACGACGTCCCCAGGGCCGTACGCACCCTCGCCGCCGCGTTCGCCGAC
TACCCCGCCACGCGCCACACCGTCGATCCGGACCGCCACATCGAGCGGGTCACCGAGCTGCAAGAACTCT
TCCTCACGCGCGTCGGGCTCGACATCGGCAAGGTGTGGGTCGCGGACGACGGCGCCGCGGTGGCGGTCTG
GACCACGCCGGAGAGCGTCGAAGCGGGGGCGGTGTTCGCCGAGATCGGCCCGCGCATGGCCGAGTTGAGC
GGTTCCCGGCTGGCCGCGCAGCAACAGATGGAAGGCCTCCTGGCGCCGCACCGGCCCAAGGAGCCCGCGT
GGTTCCTGGCCACCGTCGGCGTCTCGCCCGACCACCAGGGCAAGGGTCTGGGCAGCGCCGTCGTGCTCCC
CGGAGTGGAGGCGGCCGAGCGCGCCGGGGTGCCCGCCTTCCTGGAGACATCCGCGCCCCGCAACCTCCCC
TTCTACGAGCGGCTCGGCTTCACCGTCACCGCCGACGTCGAGGTGCCCGAAGGACCGCGCACCTGGTGCA
TGACCCGCAAGCCCGGTGCCTGACACGTGCTACGAGATTTCGATTCCACCGCCGCCTTCTATGAAAGGTT
GGGCTTCGGAATCGTTTTCCGGGACGCCGGCTGGATGATCCTCCAGCGCGGGGATCTCATGCTGGAGTTC
TTCGCCCACCCCAACTTGTTTATTGCAGCTTATAATGGTTACAAATAAAGCAATAGCATCACAAATTTCA
CAAATAAAGCATTTTTTTCACTGCATTCTAGTTGTGGTTTGTCCAAACTCATCAATGTATCTTATCATGT
CTGTATACCGTCGACCTCTAGCTAGAGCTTGGCGTAATCATGGTCATTACCAATGCTTAATCAGTGAGGC
ACCTATCTCAGCGATCTGTCTATTTCGTTCATCCATAGTTGCCTGACTCCCCGTCGTGTAGATAACTACG
ATACGGGAGGGCTTACCATCTGGCCCCAGCGCTGCGATGATACCGCGAGAACCACGCTCACCGGCTCCGG
ATTTATCAGCAATAAACCAGCCAGCCGGAAGGGCCGAGCGCAGAAGTGGTCCTGCAACTTTATCCGCCTC
CATCCAGTCTATTAATTGTTGCCGGGAAGCTAGAGTAAGTAGTTCGCCAGTTAATAGTTTGCGCAACGTT
GTTGCCATCGCTACAGGCATCGTGGTGTCACGCTCGTCGTTTGGTATGGCTTCATTCAGCTCCGGTTCCC
AACGATCAAGGCGAGTTACATGATCCCCCATGTTGTGCAAAAAAGCGGTTAGCTCCTTCGGTCCTCCGAT
CGTTGTCAGAAGTAAGTTGGCCGCAGTGTTATCACTCATGGTTATGGCAGCACTGCATAATTCTCTTACT
GTCATGCCATCCGTAAGATGCTTTTCTGTGACTGGTGAGTACTCAACCAAGTCATTCTGAGAATAGTGTA
TGCGGCGACCGAGTTGCTCTTGCCCGGCGTCAATACGGGATAATACCGCGCCACATAGCAGAACTTTAAA
AGTGCTCATCATTGGAAAACGTTCTTCGGGGCGAAAACTCTCAAGGATCTTACCGCTGTTGAGATCCAGT
TCGATGTAACCCACTCGTGCACCCAACTGATCTTCAGCATCTTTTACTTTCACCAGCGTTTCTGGGTGAG
CAAAAACAGGAAGGCAAAATGCCGCAAAAAAGGGAATAAGGGCGACACGGAAATGTTGAATACTCATATT
CTTCCTT
