>Addgene plasmid #157190 | pD649-HAsp-MILR1-COMP5AP-AviTag-9xHis | depositor partial sequence | sequence record 303490 | insert (extracellular domain)
AGAAAAGCCGTGCTGGATTGTGAAGCCATGAAGACCAACGAGTTCCCATCTCCTTGCCTGGACAGCAAGA
CCAAGGTGGTCATGAAGGGCCAGAACGTGTCCATGTTCTGCAGCCACAAGAACAAGAGCCTGCAGATCAC
CTACAGCCTGTTCAGAAGAAAGACCCACCTGGGCACACAGGATGGAAAGGGCGAGCCTGCCATCTTCAAC
CTGTCTATCACAGAGGCCCACGAGAGCGGCCCTTACAAGTGTAAAGCCCAAGTGACCAGCTGCAGCAAGT
ACAGCAGAGACTTCAGCTTCACCATCGTGGACCCCGTGACAAGCCCCGTGCTGAACATCATGGTCATCCA
GACCGAGACAGACCGGCACATCACACTGCACTGTCTGAGCGTGAACGGCAGCCTGCCTATCAACTACACC
TTCTTCGAGAACCACGTGGCCATCTCTCCCGCCATCTCTAAGTACGATAGAGAGCCCGCCGAGTTCAACC
TGACCAAGAAGAACCCTGGCGAAGAGGAAGAGTACCGCTGCGAGGCCAAGAACAGACTGCCCAACTACGC
CACCTACTCTCACCCTGTGACAATGCCTAGCACAGGCGGCGATAGCTGCCCCTTCTGTCTGAAA
